>Addgene plasmid #212111 | pcDNA5/FRT/TO eYFP-GABARAP | addgene full sequence | sequence record 421647 | Addgene NGS Result
GACGGATCGGGAGATCTCCCGATCCCCTATGGTGCACTCTCAGTACAATCTGCTCTGATGCCGCATAGTT
AAGCCAGTATCTGCTCCCTGCTTGTGTGTTGGAGGTCGCTGAGTAGTGCGCGAGCAAAATTTAAGCTACA
ACAAGGCAAGGCTTGACCGACAATTGCATGAAGAATCTGCTTAGGGTTAGGCGTTTTGCGCTGCTTCGCG
ATGTACGGGCCAGATATACGCGTTGACATTGATTATTGACTAGTTATTAATAGTAATCAATTACGGGGTC
ATTAGTTCATAGCCCATATATGGAGTTCCGCGTTACATAACTTACGGTAAATGGCCCGCCTGGCTGACCG
CCCAACGACCCCCGCCCATTGACGTCAATAATGACGTATGTTCCCATAGTAACGCCAATAGGGACTTTCC
ATTGACGTCAATGGGTGGAGTATTTACGGTAAACTGCCCACTTGGCAGTACATCAAGTGTATCATATGCC
AAGTACGCCCCCTATTGACGTCAATGACGGTAAATGGCCCGCCTGGCATTATGCCCAGTACATGACCTTA
TGGGACTTTCCTACTTGGCAGTACATCTACGTATTAGTCATCGCTATTACCATGGTGATGCGGTTTTGGC
AGTACATCAATGGGCGTGGATAGCGGTTTGACTCACGGGGATTTCCAAGTCTCCACCCCATTGACGTCAA
TGGGAGTTTGTTTTGGCACCAAAATCAACGGGACTTTCCAAAATGTCGTAACAACTCCGCCCCATTGACG
CAAATGGGCGGTAGGCGTGTACGGTGGGAGGTCTATATAAGCAGAGCTCTCCCTATCAGTGATAGAGATC
TCCCTATCAGTGATAGAGATCGTCGACGAGCTCGTTTAGTGAACCGTCAGATCGCCTGGAGACGCCATCC
ACGCTGTTTTGACCTCCATAGAAGACACCGGGACCGATCCAGCCTCCGGACTCTAGCGTTTAAACTTAAG
CTTGCCACCATGGTGAGCAAGGGCGAGGAGCTGTTCACCGGGGTGGTGCCCATCCTGGTCGAGCTGGACG
GCGACGTAAACGGCCACAAGTTCAGCGTGTCCGGCGAGGGCGAGGGCGATGCCACCTACGGCAAGCTGAC
CCTGAAGTTCATCTGCACCACCGGCAAGCTGCCCGTGCCCTGGCCCACCCTCGTGACCACCTTCGGCTAC
GGCCTGCAGTGCTTCGCCCGCTACCCCGACCACATGAAGCAGCACGACTTCTTCAAGTCCGCCATGCCCG
AAGGCTACGTCCAGGAGCGCACCATCTTCTTCAAGGACGACGGCAACTACAAGACCCGCGCCGAGGTGAA
GTTCGAGGGCGACACCCTGGTGAACCGCATCGAGCTGAAGGGCATCGACTTCAAGGAGGACGGCAACATC
CTGGGGCACAAGCTGGAGTACAACTACAACAGCCACAACGTCTATATCATGGCCGACAAGCAGAAGAACG
GCATCAAGGTGAACTTCAAGATCCGCCACAACATCGAGGACGGCAGCGTGCAGCTCGCCGACCACTACCA
GCAGAACACCCCCATCGGCGACGGCCCCGTGCTGCTGCCCGACAACCACTACCTGAGCTACCAGTCCGCC
CTGAGCAAAGACCCCAACGAGAAGCGCGATCACATGGTCCTGCTGGAGTTCGTGACCGCCGCCGGGATCA
CTCTCGGCATGGACGAGCTGTACAAGTCCGGACTCAGATCTCGAGCT
[351 nt withheld, positions 1728-2078]
TAAGGATCCACTAGTCCAGTGTGGTGGAATTCTGCAGATATCCAGCACAGTGGCGGCCGCTCGAGTCTAG
AGGGCCCGTTTAAACCCGCTGATCAGCCTCGACTGTGCCTTCTAGTTGCCAGCCATCTGTTGTTTGCCCC
TCCCCCGTGCCTTCCTTGACCCTGGAAGGTGCCACTCCCACTGTCCTTTCCTAATAAAATGAGGAAATTG
CATCGCATTGTCTGAGTAGGTGTCATTCTATTCTGGGGGGTGGGGTGGGGCAGGACAGCAAGGGGGAGGA
TTGGGAAGACAATAGCAGGCATGCTGGGGATGCGGTGGGCTCTATGGCTTCTGAGGCGGAAAGAACCAGC
TGGGGCTCTAGGGGGTATCCCC
[124 nt withheld, positions 2451-2574]
C
[91 nt withheld, positions 2576-2666]
AGGGTGATGGTTCACGTACCTAGAAGTTCCTATTCCGAAGTTCCTATTCTCTAGAAAGTATAGGAACTTC
CTTGGCCAAAAAGCCTGAACTCACCGCGACGTCTGTCGAGAAGTTTCTGATCGAAAAGTTCGACAGCGTC
TCCGACCTGATGCAGCTCTCGGAGGGCGAAGAATCTCGTGCTTTCAGCTTCGATGTAGGAGGGCGTGGAT
ATGTCCTGCGGGTAAATAGCTGCGCCGATGGTTTCTACAAAGATCGTTATGTTTATCGGCACTTTGCATC
GGCCGCGCTCCCGATTCCGGAAGTGCTTGACATTGGGGAATTCAGCGAGAGCCTGACCTATTGCATCTCC
CGCCGTGCACAGGGTGTCACGTTGCAAGACCTGCCTGAAACCGAACTGCCCGCTGTTCTGCAGCCGGTCG
CGGAGGCCATGGATGCGATCGCTGCGGCCGATCTTAGCCAGACGAGCGGGTTCGGCCCATTCGGACCGCA
AGGAATCGGTCAATACACTACATGGCGTGATTTCATATGCGCGATTGCTGATCCCCATGTGTATCACTGG
CAAACTGTGATGGACGACACCGTCAGTGCGTCCGTCGCGCAGGCTCTCGATGAGCTGATGCTTTGGGCCG
AGGACTGCCCCGAAGTCCGGCACCTCGTGCACGCGGATTTCGGCTCCAACAATGTCCTGACGGACAATGG
CCGCATAACAGCGGTCATTGACTGGAGCGAGGCGATGTTCGGGGATTCCCAATACGAGGTCGCCAACATC
TTCTTCTGGAGGCCGTGGTTGGCTTGTATGGAGCAGCAGACGCGCTACTTCGAGCGGAGGCATCCGGAGC
TTGCAGGATCGCCGCGGCTCCGGGCGTATATGCTCCGCATTGGTCTTGACCAACTCTATCAGAGCTTGGT
TGACGGCAATTTCGATGATGCAGCTTGGGCGCAGGGTCGATGCGACGCAATCGTCCGATCCGGAGCCGGG
ACTGTCGGGCGTACACAAATCGCCCGCAGAAGCGCGGCCGTCTGGACCGATGGCTGTGTAGAAGTACTCG
CCGATAGTGGAAACCGACGCCCCAGCACTCGTCCGAGGGCAAAGGAATAGCACGTACTACGAGATTTCGA
TTCCACCGCCGCCTTCTATGAAAGGTTGGGCTTCGGAATCGTTTTCCGGGACGCCGGCTGGATGATCCTC
CAGCGCGGGGATCTCATGCTGGAGTTCTTCGCCCACCCCAACTTGTTTATTGCAGCTTATAATGGTTACA
AATAAAGCAATAGCATCACAAATTTCACAAATAAAGCATTTTTTTCACTGCATTCTAGTTGTGGTTTGTC
CAAACTCATCAATGTATCTTATCATGTCTGTATACCGTCGACCTCTAGCTAGAGCTTGGCGTAATCATGG
TCATAGCTGTTTCCTGTGTGAAATTGTTATCCGCTCACAATTCCACACAACATACGAGCCGGAAGCATAA
AGTGTAAAGCCTGGGGTGCCTAATGAGTGAGCTAACTCACATTAATTGCGTTGCGCTCACTGCCCGCTTT
CCAGTCGGGAAACCTGTCGTGCCAGCTGCATTAATGAATCGGCCAACGCGCGGGGAGAGGCGGTTTGCGT
ATTGGGCGCTCTTCCGCTTCCTCGCTCACTGACTCGCTGCGCTCGGTCGTTCGGCTGCGGCGAGCGGTAT
CAGCTCACTCAAAGGCGGTAATACGGTTATCCACAGAATCAGGGGATAACGCAGGAAAGAACATGTGAGC
AAAAGGCCAGCAAAAGGCCAGGAACCGTAAAAAGGCCGCGTTGCTGGCGTTTTTCCATAGGCTCCGCCCC
CCTGACGAGCATCACAAAAATCGACGCTCAAGTCAGAGGTGGCGAAACCCGACAGGACTATAAAGATACC
AGGCGTTTCCCCCTGGAAGCTCCCTCGTGCGCTCTCCTGTTCCGACCCTGCCGCTTACCGGATACCTGTC
CGCCTTTCTCCCTTCGGGAAGCGTGGCGCTTTCTCATAGCTCACGCTGTAGGTATCTCAGTTCGGTGTAG
GTCGTTCGCTCCAAGCTGGGCTGTGTGCACGAACCCCCCGTTCAGCCCGACCGCTGCGCCTTATCCGGTA
ACTATCGTCTTGAGTCCAACCCGGTAAGACACGACTTATCGCCACTGGCAGCAGCCACTGGTAACAGGAT
TAGCAGAGCGAGGTATGTAGGCGGTGCTACAGAGTTCTTGAAGTGGTGGCCTAACTACGGCTACACTAGA
AGAACAGTATTTGGTATCTGCGCTCTGCTGAAGCCAGTTACCTTCGGAAAAAGAGTTGGTAGCTCTTGAT
CCGGCAAACAAACCACCGCTGGTAGCGGTGGTTTTTTTGTTTGCAAGCAGCAGATTACGCGCAGAAAAAA
AGGATCTCAAGAAGATCCTTTGATCTTTTCTACGGGGTCTGACGCTCAGTGGAACGAAAACTCACGTTAA
GGGATTTTGGTCATGAGATTATCAAAAAGGATCTTCACCTAGATCCTTTTAAATTAAAAATGAAGTTTTA
AATCAATCTAAAGTATATATGAGTAAACTTGGTCTGACAGTTACCAATGCTTAATCAGTGAGGCACCTAT
CTCAGCGATCTGTCTATTTCGTTCATCCATAGTTGCCTGACTCCCCGTCGTGTAGATAACTACGATACGG
GAGGGCTTACCATCTGGCCCCAGTGCTGCAATGATACCGCGAGACCCACGCTCACCGGCTCCAGATTTAT
CAGCAATAAACCAGCCAGCCGGAAGGGCCGAGCGCAGAAGTGGTCCTGCAACTTTATCCGCCTCCATCCA
GTCTATTAATTGTTGCCGGGAAGCTAGAGTAAGTAGTTCGCCAGTTAATAGTTTGCGCAACGTTGTTGCC
ATTGCTACAGGCATCGTGGTGTCACGCTCGTCGTTTGGTATGGCTTCATTCAGCTCCGGTTCCCAACGAT
CAAGGCGAGTTACATGATCCCCCATGTTGTGCAAAAAAGCGGTTAGCTCCTTCGGTCCTCCGATCGTTGT
CAGAAGTAAGTTGGCCGCAGTGTTATCACTCATGGTTATGGCAGCACTGCATAATTCTCTTACTGTCATG
CCATCCGTAAGATGCTTTTCTGTGACTGGTGAGTACTCAACCAAGTCATTCTGAGAATAGTGTATGCGGC
GACCGAGTTGCTCTTGCCCGGCGTCAATACGGGATAATACCGCGCCACATAGCAGAACTTTAAAAGTGCT
CATCATTGGAAAACGTTCTTCGGGGCGAAAACTCTCAAGGATCTTACCGCTGTTGAGATCCAGTTCGATG
TAACCCACTCGTGCACCCAACTGATCTTCAGCATCTTTTACTTTCACCAGCGTTTCTGGGTGAGCAAAAA
CAGGAAGGCAAAATGCCGCAAAAAAGGGAATAAGGGCGACACGGAAATGTTGAATACTCATACTCTTCCT
TTTTCAATATTATTGAAGCATTTATCAGGGTTATTGTCTCATGAGCGGATACATATTTGAATGTATTTAG
AAAAATAAACAAATAGGGGTTCCGCGCACATTTCCCCGAAAAGTGCCACCTGACGTC
Features (pLannotate 1.2.2; 23 found; start..end, strand, type, name):
     28..80      -  misc_feature   bom (fragment): basis of mobility region from pBR322
    235..614     +  enhancer       CMV enhancer: human cytomegalovirus immediate early enhancer
    615..818     +  promoter       CMV promoter: human cytomegalovirus (CMV) immediate early promoter
    820..839     +  promoter       PLtetO-1 promoter (fragment): modified phage lambda PL promoter with tet operator sites (Lutz and Bujard, 1997)
    841..860     +  promoter       PLtetO-1 promoter (fragment): modified phage lambda PL promoter with tet operator sites (Lutz and Bujard, 1997)
    868..901     +  promoter       TRE3GV promoter (fragment): 3rd-generation Tet-responsive promoter that can be activated by binding of Tet-On® 3G, optimized for retroviral and lentiviral vectors
    990..1706    +  CDS            EYFP: EYFP is a basic (constitutively fluorescent) green/yellow fluorescent protein published in 1996, derived from Aequorea victoria. It is reported to be a very rapidly-maturing weak dimer with high acid sensitivity.
   1707..1727    +  misc_feature   MCS (fragment): multiple cloning site
   1728..2078    +  CDS            GABARAP (sequence withheld): GBRAP_HUMAN - Also known as FLC3B. Experimental evidence at protein level: Swiss-Prot protein existence level 1. Ubiquitin-like modifier that plays a role in intracellular transport of GABA(A) receptors and its interaction with the cytoskeleton (PubMed:9892355). Involved in autophagy: while LC3s are involved in elongation of the phagophore membrane, the GABARAP/GATE-16 subfamily is essential for a later stage in autophagosome maturation (PubMed:15169837, PubMed:20562859, PubMed:22948227). Through its interaction with the reticulophagy receptor TEX264, participates in the remodeling of subdomai
   2181..2405    +  polyA_signal   bGH poly(A) signal: bovine growth hormone polyadenylation signal
   2409..2430    +  promoter       SV40 promoter (fragment): SV40 enhancer and early promoter
   2451..2684    +  rep_origin     f1 ori (fragment) (sequence partly withheld): f1 bacteriophage origin of replication; arrow indicates direction of (+) strand synthesis
   2689..2736    +  protein_bind   FRT: FLP-mediated recombination occurs in the 8-bp core sequence TCTAGAAA (Turan and Bode, 2011). FLP recombinase from the Saccharomyces cerevisiae 2μ plasmid
   2744..3766    +  CDS            HygR: aminoglycoside phosphotransferase from E. coli; aph(4)-Ia; confers resistance to hygromycin
   3776..3901    +  CDS            ble (fragment): BLE_KLEPN - Experimental evidence at protein level: Swiss-Prot protein existence level 1. Binding protein with a strong affinity to the bleomycin family of antibiotics. Binds to CL990; an antimitotic-antibiotic compound. From Klebsiella pneumoniae.
   3896..4017    +  polyA_signal   SV40 poly(A) signal: SV40 polyadenylation signal
   4090..4106    -  protein_bind   lac operator: The lac repressor binds to the lac operator to inhibit transcription in E. coli. This inhibition can be relieved by adding lactose or isopropyl-β-D-thiogalactopyranoside (IPTG). lac repressor encoded by lacI
   4114..4144    -  promoter       lac promoter: promoter for the E. coli lac operon
   4159..4180    -  protein_bind   CAP binding site: CAP binding activates transcription in the presence of cAMP. E. coli catabolite activator protein
   4193..4285    -  CDS            lacI (fragment): lac repressor; lacI; The lac repressor binds to the lac operator to inhibit transcription in E. coli. This inhibition can be relieved by adding lactose or isopropyl-β-D-thiogalactopyranoside (IPTG).
   4468..5056    -  rep_origin     ori: high-copy-number ColE1/pMB1/pBR322/pUC origin of replication
   5227..6087    -  CDS            AmpR: β-lactamase; bla; confers resistance to ampicillin, carbenicillin, and related antibiotics
   6088..6192    -  promoter       AmpR promoter: bla
