[The description below was written by a language model from this plasmid's Addgene catalogue record and pLannotate feature annotations shown in this document.]
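Description:
pcDNA5/FRT/TO eYFP-GABARAP is a 6.2 kb mammalian expression plasmid built on the commercial pcDNA5/FRT/TO backbone. It carries an approximately 1.1 kb insert, cloned between HindIII and BamHI, that encodes human GABARAP fused at its N terminus to the yellow fluorescent protein eYFP from Aequorea victoria. In E. coli it replicates from a high-copy ColE1/pUC-type origin and is selected through the β-lactamase (AmpR) gene. The annotation also picks up a partial f1 origin and lac promoter/operator remnants typical of the backbone.

The fusion is transcribed from the CMV immediate-early enhancer and promoter and terminated by the bovine growth hormone polyadenylation signal. Immediately downstream of the promoter, the annotation software flags two short tet operator-containing fragments. These correspond to the "TO" design of this backbone, in which a Tet repressor supplied by the host cell line keeps the CMV promoter silent until tetracycline or doxycycline is added. In cells lacking the repressor, expression is expected to be constitutive. A short linker derived from a multiple cloning site joins the EYFP and GABARAP coding sequences.

The backbone also contains an FRT site placed directly upstream of a hygromycin resistance gene with an SV40 polyadenylation signal. No promoter is annotated directly in front of that gene. In this vector system, FLP-mediated recombination into a genomic FRT landing site activates the marker, allowing hygromycin selection of isogenic, single-copy stable lines.

GABARAP is a ubiquitin-like ATG8-family modifier involved in autophagosome maturation, receptor trafficking and cytoskeleton interactions. The construct's stated purpose is expression of eYFP-tagged GABARAP, and the associated publication concerns live-cell imaging of fluorescent GABARAP constructs and their association with microtubules.
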