Addgene plasmid #212111: pcDNA5/FRT/TO eYFP-GABARAP
Purpose: Expression of N-terminally tagged GABARAP with eYFP
Depositing lab: Dieter Willbold. Depositing organization: Forschungszentrum Juelich GmbH. Publication: Highlighting the hidden: monitoring the avidity-driven association of a fluorescent GABARAP tandem with microtubules in living cells. Uffing A, Gold L, Gensch T, Weiergraber OH, Hoffmann S, Willbold D. Autophagy Rep. 2024 May 16;3(1):2348899. doi: 10.1080/27694127.2024.2348899. eCollection 2024. PubMed 40395516.
Backbone
  Vector backbone: pcDNA5/FRT/TO
  Backbone manufacturer: Thermo Fisher
  Backbone size w/o insert (bp): 5125
  Total vector size (bp): 6223
  Vector type: Mammalian Expression
  Selectable markers: Hygromycin
Growth in bacteria
  Bacterial resistance: Ampicillin, 100 μg/mL
  Growth temperature: 37°C
  Growth strain: DH5alpha
  Copy number: High Copy
Gene/Insert
  Gene/Insert name: eYFP-GABARAP
  Species: H. sapiens (human); Aequorea victoria
  Insert size (bp): 1098
  Entrez Gene: GABARAP (a.k.a. ATG8A, GABARAP-a, MM46)
  Promoter: CMV
  Tag / fusion protein: eYFP (N terminal on insert)
  Cloning method: Restriction Enzyme; 5′ cloning site HindIII (not destroyed); 3′ cloning site BamHI (not destroyed)
  Sequencing primers: 5′ CMV-fw; 3′ BGH-rev
Terms and licenses: Academic/Nonprofit Terms; Industry Terms: Not Available to Industry
How to cite: pcDNA5/FRT/TO eYFP-GABARAP was a gift from Dieter Willbold (Addgene plasmid # 212111 ; http://n2t.net/addgene:212111 ; RRID:Addgene_212111)
